LOCUS       Exported 7979 bp ds-DNA circular SYN 13-MAY-2021
DEFINITION  Mammalian expression plasmid for SARS-CoV-2 endoRNAse.
ACCESSION   .
VERSION     .
KEYWORDS    pGBW-m4134141
SOURCE      synthetic DNA construct
  ORGANISM  synthetic DNA construct
REFERENCE   1 (bases 1 to 7979)
  TITLE     SARS-CoV-2 protein Mammalian expression constructs, tagged, for
            protein expression and/or purification
REFERENCE   2 (bases 1 to 7979)
  AUTHORS   .
  TITLE     Direct Submission
  JOURNAL   Exported May 13, 2021 from SnapGene Server 1.1.58
            http://www.snapgene.com
FEATURES             Location/Qualifiers
     source          1..7979
                     /organism="synthetic DNA construct"
                     /mol_type="other DNA"
     CDS             1040..1060
                     /codon_start=1
                     /product="tobacco etch virus (TEV) protease recognition and
                     cleavage site"
                     /label=TEV site
                     /translation="ENLYFQS"
     CDS             1409..1426
                     /codon_start=1
                     /product="6xHis affinity tag"
                     /label=6xHis
                     /translation="HHHHHH"
     polyA_signal    1519..1640
                     /label=SV40 poly(A) signal
                     /note="SV40 polyadenylation signal"
     primer_bind     complement(1530..1549)
                     /label=EBV-rev
                     /note="SV40 polyA terminator, reverse primer"
     primer_bind     1584..1603
                     /label=SV40pA-R
                     /note="SV40 polyA, reverse primer"
     terminator      1755..1801
                     /label=T7 terminator
                     /note="transcription terminator for bacteriophage T7 RNA
                     polymerase"
     terminator      1831..1967
                     /label=rrnG terminator
                     /note="transcription terminator from the E. coli ribosomal
                     RNA rrnG operon (Albrechtsen et al., 1991)"
     misc_feature    2012..2083
                     /label=3' beta-globin insulator
                     /note="insulator downstream of the human beta-globin locus
                     (Farrell et al., 2002)"
     rep_origin      complement(2309..2897)
                     /direction=LEFT
                     /label=ori
                     /note="high-copy-number ColE1/pMB1/pBR322/pUC origin of
                     replication"
     primer_bind     complement(2389..2408)
                     /label=pBR322ori-F
                     /note="pBR322 origin, forward primer"
     promoter        3397..4606
                     /label=UbC promoter
                     /note="human ubiquitin C promoter"
     primer_bind     4443..4462
                     /label=hUBCpro-F
                     /note="Human Ubiquitin C (UbC) promoter, forward primer"
     CDS             4610..5638
                     /codon_start=1
                     /gene="aph(4)-Ia"
                     /product="aminoglycoside phosphotransferase from E. coli"
                     /label=HygR
                     /note="confers resistance to hygromycin"
                     /translation="MGKKPELTATSVEKFLIEKFDSVSDLMQLSEGEESRAFSFDVGGR
                     GYVLRVNSCADGFYKDRYVYRHFASAALPIPEVLDIGEFSESLTYCISRRAQGVTLQDL
                     PETELPAVLQPVAEAMDAIAAADLSQTSGFGPFGPQGIGQYTTWRDFICAIADPHVYHW
                     QTVMDDTVSASVAQALDELMLWAEDCPEVRHLVHADFGSNNVLTDNGRITAVIDWSEAM
                     FGDSQYEVANIFFWRPWLACMEQQTRYFERRHPELAGSPRLRAYMLRIGLDQLYQSLVD
                     GNFDDAAWAQGRCDAIVRSGAGTVGRTQIARRSAAVWTDGCVEVLADSGNRRPSTRPRA
                     KE"
     polyA_signal    5665..5713
                     /note="synthetic polyadenylation signal"
     CDS             5979..6839
                     /codon_start=1
                     /gene="bla"
                     /product="beta-lactamase"
                     /label=AmpR
                     /note="confers resistance to ampicillin, carbenicillin, and
                     related antibiotics"
                     /translation="MSIQHFRVALIPFFAAFCLPVFAHPETLVKVKDAEDQLGARVGYI
                     ELDLNSGKILESFRPEERFPMMSTFKVLLCGAVLSRIDAGQEQLGRRIHYSQNDLVEYS
                     PVTEKHLTDGMTVRELCSAAITMSDNTAANLLLTTIGGPKELTAFLHNMGDHVTRLDRW
                     EPELNEAIPNDERDTTMPVAMATTLRKLLTGELLTLASRQQLIDWMEADKVAGPLLRSA
                     LPAGWFIADKSGAGERGSRGIIAALGPDGKPSRIVVIYTTGSQATMDERNRQIAEIGAS
                     LIKHW"
     primer_bind     complement(6197..6216)
                     /label=Amp-R
                     /note="Ampicillin resistance gene, reverse primer"
     terminator      6852..6988
                     /label=rrnG terminator
                     /note="transcription terminator from the E. coli ribosomal
                     RNA rrnG operon (Albrechtsen et al., 1991)"
     misc_feature    7133..7204
                     /label=5' beta-globin insulator
                     /note="insulator upstream of the human beta-globin locus
                     (Farrell et al., 2002)"
     terminator      7209..7255
                     /label=T7 terminator
                     /note="transcription terminator for bacteriophage T7 RNA
                     polymerase"
     polyA_signal    7273..7321
                     /note="synthetic polyadenylation signal"
     enhancer        7402..7705
                     /label=CMV enhancer
                     /note="human cytomegalovirus immediate early enhancer"
     promoter        7707..7909
                     /label=CMV promoter
                     /note="human cytomegalovirus (CMV) immediate early
                     promoter"
     primer_bind     7860..7880
                     /label=CMV-F
                     /note="Human CMV immediate early promoter, forward primer"
ORIGIN
        1 caccatgtta gaaaatgtgg cttttaatgt tgtaaataag ggacactttg atggacaaca
       61 gggtgaagta ccagtttcta tcattaataa cactgtttac acaaaagttg atggtgttga
      121 tgtagaattg tttgaaaata aaacaacatt acctgttaat gtagcatttg agctttgggc
      181 taagcgcaac attaaaccag taccagaggt gaaaatactc aataatttgg gtgtggacat
      241 tgctgctaat actgtgatct gggactacaa aagagatgct ccagcacata tatctactat
      301 tggtgtttgt tctatgactg acatagccaa gaaaccaact gaaacgattt gtgcaccact
      361 cactgtcttt tttgatggta gagttgatgg tcaagtagac ttatttagaa atgcccgtaa
      421 tggtgttctt attacagaag gtagtgttaa aggtttacaa ccatctgtag gtcccaaaca
      481 agctagtctt aatggagtca cattaattgg agaagccgta aaaacacagt tcaattatta
      541 taagaaagtt gatggtgttg tccaacaatt acctgaaact tactttactc agagtagaaa
      601 tttacaagaa tttaaaccca ggagtcaaat ggaaattgat ttcttagaat tagctatgga
      661 tgaattcatt gaacggtata aattagaagg ctatgccttc gaacatatcg tttatggaga
      721 ttttagtcat agtcagttag gtggtttaca tctactgatt ggactagcta aacgttttaa
      781 ggaatcacct tttgaattag aagattttat tcctatggac agtacagtta aaaactattt
      841 cataacagat gcgcaaacag gttcatctaa gtgtgtgtgt tctgttattg atttattact
      901 tgatgatttt gttgaaataa taaaatccca agatttatct gtagtttcta aggttgtcaa
      961 agtgactatt gactatacag aaatttcatt tatgctttgg tgtaaagatg gccatgtaga
     1021 aacattttac ccaaaattag aaaaccttta ctttcagtcg atgagtgaca aaatcattca
     1081 tctaaccgat gactcctttg atacagacgt gttgaaggcc gatggtgcga tactggtaga
     1141 tttctgggct gaatggtgtg gcccgtgcaa gatgatcgca cccattctgg acgagatcgc
     1201 cgacgagtat caaggaaaat taactgtcgc taagcttaat atagatcaga acccagggac
     1261 ggcacctaaa tacggcatca ggggaatacc taccctcctg ctctttaaga atggggaagt
     1321 tgccgcgaca aaagtgggag ccctgtctaa gggccagcta aaagagttct tggacgctaa
     1381 cctggcaggt tcaggctcgg ggcacatgca ccatcaccat caccatagca gcgggctcgt
     1441 gccacgcggc taaggatccg caggcctctg ctagcttgac tgactgagat acagcgtacc
     1501 ttcagctcac agacatgata agatacattg atgagtttgg acaaaccaca actagaatgc
     1561 agtgaaaaaa atgctttatt tgtgaaattt gtgatgctat tgctttattt gtaaccatta
     1621 taagctgcaa taaacaagtt aacaacaaca attgcattca ttttatgttt caggttcagg
     1681 gggaggtgtg ggaggttttt taaagcaagt aaaacctcta caaatgtggt attggcccat
     1741 ctctatcggt atcgtagcat aaccccttgg ggcctctaaa cgggtcttga ggggtttttt
     1801 gtgcccctcg ggccggattg ctatctaccg gcattggcgc agaaaaaaat gcctgatgcg
     1861 acgctgcgcg tcttatactc ccacatatgc cagattcagc aacggatacg gcttccccaa
     1921 cttgcccact tccatacgtg tcctccttac cagaaattta tccttaaggt cgtcagctat
     1981 cctgcaggcg atctctcgat ttcgatcaag acattccttt aatggtcttt tctggacacc
     2041 actaggggtc agaagtagtt catcaaactt tcttccctcc ctaatctcat tggttacctt
     2101 gggctatcga aacttaatta accagtcaag tcagctactt ggcgagatcg acttgtctgg
     2161 gtttcgacta cgctcagaat tgcgtcagtc aagttcgatc tggtccttgc tattgcaccc
     2221 gttctccgat tacgagtttc atttaaatca tgtgagcaaa aggccagcaa aaggccagga
     2281 accgtaaaaa ggccgcgttg ctggcgtttt tccataggct ccgcccccct gacgagcatc
     2341 acaaaaatcg acgctcaagt cagaggtggc gaaacccgac aggactataa agataccagg
     2401 cgtttccccc tggaagctcc ctcgtgcgct ctcctgttcc gaccctgccg cttaccggat
     2461 acctgtccgc ctttctccct tcgggaagcg tggcgctttc tcatagctca cgctgtaggt
     2521 atctcagttc ggtgtaggtc gttcgctcca agctgggctg tgtgcacgaa ccccccgttc
     2581 agcccgaccg ctgcgcctta tccggtaact atcgtcttga gtccaacccg gtaagacacg
     2641 acttatcgcc actggcagca gccactggta acaggattag cagagcgagg tatgtaggcg
     2701 gtgctacaga gttcttgaag tggtggccta actacggcta cactagaaga acagtatttg
     2761 gtatctgcgc tctgctgaag ccagttacct tcggaaaaag agttggtagc tcttgatccg
     2821 gcaaacaaac caccgctggt agcggtggtt tttttgtttg caagcagcag attacgcgca
     2881 gaaaaaaagg atctcaagaa gatcctttga tcttttctac ggggtctgac gctcagtgga
     2941 acgaaaactc acgttaaggg attttggtca tgagattatc aaaaaggatc ttcacctaga
     3001 tccttttaaa ttaaaaatga agttttaaat caatctaaag tatatatgag taaacttggt
     3061 ctgacagtta ccaatgctta atcagtgagg cacctatctc agcgatctgt ctatttcgtt
     3121 catccatagt tgcatttaaa tttccgaact ctccaaggcc ctcgtcggaa aatcttcaaa
     3181 cctttcgtcc gatccatctt gcaggctacc tctcgaacga actatcgcaa gtctcttggc
     3241 cggccttgcg ccttggctat tgcttggcag cgcctatcgc caggtattac tccaatcccg
     3301 aatatccgag atcgggatca cccgagagaa gttcaaccta catcctcaat cccgatctat
     3361 ccgagatccg aggaatatcg aaatcggggc gcgcctggcc tccgcgccgg gttttggcgc
     3421 ctcccgcggg cgcccccctc gtcacggcga gcgctgccac gtcagacgaa gggcgcagga
     3481 gcgtcctgat ccttccgccc ggacgctcag gacagcggcc cgctgctcat aagactcggc
     3541 cttagaaccc cagtatcagc agaaggacat tttaggacgg gacttgggtg actctagggc
     3601 actggttttc tttccagaga gcggaacagg cgaggaaaag tagtcccttc tcggcgattc
     3661 tgcggaggga tctccgtggg gcggtgaacg ccgatgatta tataaggacg cgccgggtgt
     3721 ggcacagcta gttccgtcgc agccgggatt tgggtcgcgg ttcttgtttg tggatcgctg
     3781 tgatcgtcac ttggtgagta gcgggctgct gggctggccg gggctttcgt ggccgccggg
     3841 ccgctcggtg ggacggaagc gtgtggagag accgccaagg gctgtagtct gggtccgcga
     3901 gcaaggttgc cctgaactgg gggttggggg gagcgcagca aaatggcggc tgttcccgag
     3961 tcttgaatgg aagacgcttg tgaggcgggc tgtgaggtcg ttgaaacaag gtggggggca
     4021 tggtgggcgg caagaaccca aggtcttgag cccttcgcta atgcgggaaa gctcttattc
     4081 gggtgagatg ggctgggcac catctgggga ccctgacgtg aagtttgtca ctgactggag
     4141 aactcggttt gtcgtctgtt gcgggggcgg cagttatggc ggtgccgttg ggcagtgcac
     4201 ccgtaccttt gggagcgcgc gccctcgtcg tgtcgtgacg tcacccgttc tgttggctta
     4261 taatgcaggg tggggccacc tgccggtagg tgtgcggtag gcttttctcc gtcgcaggac
     4321 gcagggttcg ggcctagggt aggctctcct gaatcgacag gcgccggacc tctggtgagg
     4381 ggagggataa gtgaggcgtc agtttctttg gtcggtttta tgtacctatc ttcttaagta
     4441 gctgaagctc cggttttgaa ctatgcgctc ggggttggcg agtgtgtttt gtgaagtttt
     4501 ttaggcacct tttgaaatgt aatcatttgg gtcaatatgt aattttcagt gttagacttg
     4561 taaattgtcc gctaaattct ggccgttttt ggcttttttg ttagacaaca tgggtaaaaa
     4621 gcctgaactc accgcgacgt ctgtcgagaa gtttctgatc gaaaagttcg acagcgtctc
     4681 cgacctgatg cagctctcgg agggcgaaga atctcgtgct ttcagcttcg atgtaggagg
     4741 gcgtggatat gtcctgcggg taaatagctg cgccgatggt ttctacaaag atcgttatgt
     4801 ttatcggcac tttgcatccg ccgcgctccc gattccggaa gtgcttgaca ttggggagtt
     4861 cagcgagagc ctgacctatt gcatctcccg ccgtgcacag ggtgtcacgt tgcaagacct
     4921 gcctgaaacc gaactgcccg ctgttctgca gccggtcgcg gaggcaatgg atgccatcgc
     4981 tgccgccgat cttagccaga cgagcgggtt cggcccattc ggaccgcaag gaatcggtca
     5041 atacactaca tggcgtgatt tcatatgcgc gattgctgat ccccatgtgt atcactggca
     5101 aactgtgatg gacgacaccg tcagtgcgtc cgtcgcgcag gctctcgatg agctgatgct
     5161 ttgggccgag gactgccccg aagtccggca cctcgtgcac gcggatttcg gctccaacaa
     5221 tgtcctgacg gacaatggcc gcataacagc ggtcattgac tggagcgagg cgatgttcgg
     5281 ggattcccaa tacgaggtcg ccaacatctt cttctggagg ccgtggttgg cttgtatgga
     5341 gcagcagacg cgctacttcg agcggaggca tccggagctt gcaggatcgc cccggctccg
     5401 ggcgtatatg ctccgcattg gtcttgacca actctatcag agcttggttg acggcaattt
     5461 cgatgatgca gcttgggcgc agggtcgatg cgacgcaatc gtccgatccg gagccgggac
     5521 tgtcgggcgt acacaaatcg cccgcagaag cgccgccgtc tggaccgatg gctgtgtaga
     5581 agtactcgcc gatagtggaa accgacgccc cagcactcgt ccgagggcaa aggaataagc
     5641 tagtatgtaa gcctagtctt agataataaa atcgctatcc atcgaagatg gatgtgtgtt
     5701 ggttttttgt gtgtgtaacg ctaggcgcgc ctggtgtacc gagaacgatc ctctcagtgc
     5761 gagtctcgac gatccatatc gttgcttggc agtcagccag tcggaatcca gcttgggacc
     5821 caggaagtcc aatcgtcaga tattgtactc aagcctggtc acggcagcgt accgatctgt
     5881 ttaaacctag atattgatag tctgatcggt caacgtataa tcgagtccta gcttttgcaa
     5941 acatctatca agagacagga tcagcaggag gctttcgcat gagtattcaa catttccgtg
     6001 tcgcccttat tccctttttt gcggcatttt gccttcctgt ttttgctcac ccagaaacgc
     6061 tggtgaaagt aaaagatgct gaagatcagt tgggtgcgcg agtgggttac atcgaactgg
     6121 atctcaacag cggtaagatc cttgagagtt ttcgccccga agaacgcttt ccaatgatga
     6181 gcacttttaa agttctgcta tgtggcgcgg tattatcccg tattgacgcc gggcaagagc
     6241 aactcggtcg ccgcatacac tattctcaga atgacttggt tgagtattca ccagtcacag
     6301 aaaagcatct tacggatggc atgacagtaa gagaattatg cagtgctgcc ataaccatga
     6361 gtgataacac tgcggccaac ttacttctga caacgattgg aggaccgaag gagctaaccg
     6421 cttttttgca caacatgggg gatcatgtaa ctcgccttga tcgttgggaa ccggagctga
     6481 atgaagccat accaaacgac gagcgtgaca ccacgatgcc tgtagcaatg gcaacaacct
     6541 tgcgtaaact attaactggc gaactactta ctctagcttc ccggcaacag ttgatagact
     6601 ggatggaggc ggataaagtt gcaggaccac ttctgcgctc ggcccttccg gctggctggt
     6661 ttattgctga taaatctgga gccggtgagc gtgggtctcg cggtatcatt gcagcactgg
     6721 ggccagatgg taagccctcc cgtatcgtag ttatctacac gacggggagt caggcaacta
     6781 tggatgaacg aaatagacag atcgctgaga taggtgcctc actgattaag cattggtaac
     6841 cgattctagg tgcattggcg cagaaaaaaa tgcctgatgc gacgctgcgc gtcttatact
     6901 cccacatatg ccagattcag caacggatac ggcttcccca acttgcccac ttccatacgt
     6961 gtcctcctta ccagaaattt atccttaaga tcgtttaaac tcgactctgg ctctatcgaa
     7021 tctccgtcgt ttcgagctta cgcgaacagc cgtggcgctc atttgctcgt cgggcatcga
     7081 atctcgtcag ctatcgtcag cttacctttt tggcagcgat cgcggctccc gacatcttgg
     7141 accattagct ccacaggtat cttcttccct ctagtggtca taacagcagc ttcagctacc
     7201 tctcaattca aaaaacccct caagacccgt ttagaggccc caaggggtta tgctatcaat
     7261 cgttgcgtta cacacacaaa aaaccaacac acatccatct tcgatggata gcgattttat
     7321 tatctaactg ctgatcgagt gtagccagat ctagtaatca attacggggt cattagttca
     7381 tagcccatat atggagttcc gcgttacata acttacggta aatggcccgc ctggctgacc
     7441 gcccaacgac ccccgcccat tgacgtcaat aatgacgtat gttcccatag taacgccaat
     7501 agggactttc cattgacgtc aatgggtgga gtatttacgg taaactgccc acttggcagt
     7561 acatcaagtg tatcatatgc caagtacgcc ccctattgac gtcaatgacg gtaaatggcc
     7621 cgcctggcat tatgcccagt acatgacctt atgggacttt cctacttggc agtacatcta
     7681 cgtattagtc atcgctatta ccatgctgat gcggttttgg cagtacatca atgggcgtgg
     7741 atagcggttt gactcacggg gatttccaag tctccacccc attgacgtca atgggagttt
     7801 gttttggcac caaaatcaac gggactttcc aaaatgtcgt aacaactccg ccccattgac
     7861 gcaaatgggc ggtaggcgtg tacggtggga ggtctatata agcagagctg gtttagtgaa
     7921 ccgtcagatc agatctttgt cgatcctacc atccactcga cacacccgcc agcggccgc
//
