[The description below was written by a language model from this plasmid's Addgene catalogue record and the feature table of its GenBank file.]
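Description:
pGBW-m4134141 is a mammalian expression plasmid built on the pTwist_CMV_Hygro_6 backbone for producing the SARS-CoV-2 endoRNAse, a wild-type mature product of the viral ORF1ab polyprotein (the uridylate-specific endoribonuclease commonly called nsp15). The circular construct is 7,979 bp. It is propagated in E. coli through a high-copy ColE1/pUC-type origin with ampicillin selection from the bla gene. For selecting transfected mammalian cells it carries a separate cassette in which the human ubiquitin C promoter drives the hygromycin phosphotransferase gene, followed by a synthetic polyadenylation signal.

The roughly 1 kb insert is not annotated as a feature in the sequence record, but it evidently occupies the region from the start of the circular map up to the TEV site, directly downstream of the CMV immediate-early enhancer and promoter that end the map. The TEV protease recognition site follows the coding region, and a 6xHis tag lies further downstream. The unannotated stretch between them is consistent with the thioredoxin (TRX) fusion partner listed in the catalogue entry, which does not itself mention the His tag. This arrangement gives a C-terminal solubility and affinity module that TEV protease can cleave off after purification. Transcripts are terminated by an SV40 poly(A) signal. The expression unit is flanked by human beta-globin 5' and 3' insulator elements, together with T7 and rrnG bacterial terminators and an upstream synthetic poly(A) signal, which help isolate it from read-through transcription and neighbouring elements. The record places the plasmid in a set of tagged SARS-CoV-2 protein constructs intended for mammalian protein expression and/or purification.
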