Addgene plasmid #152248: pGBW-m4134141
Purpose: Mammalian expression plasmid for SARS-CoV-2 endoRNAse
Depositing lab: Ginkgo Bioworks & Benjie Chen. Depositing organization: Ginkgo Bioworks.
Backbone
  Vector backbone: pTwist_CMV_Hygro_6
  Backbone size w/o insert (bp): 6525
  Vector type: Mammalian Expression
  Selectable markers: Hygromycin
Growth in bacteria
  Bacterial resistance: Ampicillin, 100 μg/mL
  Growth temperature: 37°C
  Growth strain: DH5alpha
  Copy number: High Copy
Gene/Insert
  Gene/Insert name: SARS-CoV-2 endoRNAse
  Species: Severe acute respiratory syndrome coronavirus 2
  Insert size (bp): 1031
  Mutation: wt
  Entrez Gene: ORF1ab (a.k.a. GU280_gp01)
  Promoter: CMV
  Tag / fusion protein: Cleavable TEV;TRX (C terminal on backbone)
  Cloning method: Unknown
Resource information
  A portion of this plasmid was derived from a plasmid made by: GinkgoBioworks
Depositor comments: NCBI reference sequence: YP_009725310.1
How to cite: pGBW-m4134141 was a gift from Ginkgo Bioworks & Benjie Chen (Addgene plasmid # 152248 ; http://n2t.net/addgene:152248 ; RRID:Addgene_152248)
